>Addgene plasmid #34487 | KHBD00372 | depositor partial sequence | sequence record 41054 | KHBD00372 sequence 672 bps
ATGCAGTTTCACTTTAAAGTCGCGGACGCTGAAAGGGACAGGGATAATGTGGCTGCGACCAGCAATGCTG
CCGCCAATCCGCACGCAGCCCTGCAGCCGCAACAGCCCGTTGCCCTGGTGGAGCCCAAGGATGCACAACA
TGAGATACGATTGCAGAATATCGTGGCCACCTTCTCGGTGAACTGTGAACTGGACCTCAAGGCAATCAAC
TCGCGTACGAGGAACTCGGAGTACTCGCCCAAGCGCTTTCGTGGCGTCATCATGCGAATGCACTCGCCCA
GGTGCACAGCGCTAATCTTTCGAACGGGCAAGGTCATCTGCACGGGTGCACGAAACGAGATTGAGGCGGA
CATTGGATCGCGAAAGTTCGCACGCATCCTGCAGAAGCTGGGATTCCCCGTAAAGTTCATGGAATACAAG
CTGCAGAATATTGTGGCCACCGTTGATCTGCGCTTCCCCATCCGCCTGGAGAACCTCAACCACGTGCACG
GGCAGTTTAGTTCCTACGAACCGGAGATGTTTCCAGGCCTAATCTATCGCATGGTCAAGCCGCGCATCGT
TCTCCTGATCTTCGTCAACGGAAAGGTTGTATTTACGGGCGCCAAGTCGCGCAAGGACATTATGGACTGC
CTGGAGGCGATATCACCTATTTTACTAAGTTTTCGCAAGACG
