>Addgene plasmid #34487 | KHBD00372 | addgene partial sequence | sequence record 42254 | M13-Rev
AATGATTTTATTTTGACTGATAGTGACCTGTTCGTTGCNACAAATTGATNAGCNATGCTTTCTTATAATG
CCAACTTTGTACNAGAAAGTTGGCAACGTCTTGCGAAAACTTAGTAAAATAGGTGATANCGCCCTCCAGG
CAGTCCATAANGTCCTTGCNCGACATTGGCGCCCGGTAAATACAACCTTTCCGTTGACGAANATCNNNAG
AACGATGCGCGGCTTGNCCATGCGATAGATTAGGCCTGGAAACATCTCCGGTTCGTAGGAACTAAACTGC
CCGTGCACNTGNTTGAGGTTCTCCAGGCGGATGGGGAAGCGCAGATCAANGGTGGCCACNATATTCTGCA
NCTTGTATTCCATGAACTTTACGGGGAATCCCANCTTCTGCAGGATGNNTGCGAACTTTCGCGATCCAAT
GNCNGCCTCANTCTCGTTTCGTGCACCNNTGNNNATGACCTTGCCCGTTCGAAAGATTAGCGCTGTGNAC
CTGGGCGAGTGNNTTCGCATGATGACGCCACGAAAGCGCTTGNGCNAGTACTCCGAGTTCCTCGTACGCG
AGTTGATTGCCTTGAGNTCCAGTTCANNNTTCANNGANAAGGNGGNCACGATATTCTGCAATCGTATCTC
ANGTTGTGCATCCGTGGGCTCCACTAGGT
