>Addgene plasmid #34487 | KHBD00372 | addgene partial sequence | sequence record 42556 | M13-F20 5'-TGTAAAACGACGGCCAGT-3'
AATTTNTTTTGACTGATAGTGACCTGNTTCGTTGCAACAAATTGATGAGCAATGCTTTTTTATAATGCCA
ACTTTGTACAAAAAAGTTGGCACCATGCAGTTTCACTTTAAAGTCGCGGACGCTGAAAGGGACAGGGATA
ATGTGGCTGCGACCAGCAATGCTGCCGCCAATCCGCACGCAGCCCTGCAGCCGCAACAGCCCGTTGCCCT
GGTGGAGCCCAAGGATGCACAACATGAGATACGATTGCAGAATATCGTGGCCACCTTCTCGGTGAACTGT
GAACTGGACCTCAAGGCAATCAACTCGCGTACGAGGAACTCGGAGTACTCGCCCAAGCGCTTTCGTGGCG
TCATCATGCGAATGCACTCGCCCAGGTGCACAGCGCTAATCTTTCGAACGGGCAAGGTCATCTGCACGGG
TGCACGAAACGAGATTGAGGCGGACATTGGATCGCGAAAGTTCGCACGCATCCTGCAGAAGCTGGGATTC
CCCGTAAAGTTCATGGAATACAAGCTGCAGAATATTGTGGCCACCGTTGATCTGCGCTTCCCCATCCGCC
TGGAGAACCTCAACCACGTGCACGGGCAGTTTAGTTCCTACGAACCGGAGATGTTTCCAGGCCTAATCTA
TCGCATGGTCAAGCCGCGCATCGTTCTCCTGATCTTCGTC
