[The description below was written by a language model from this plasmid's Addgene catalogue record.]
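Description:
KHBD00372 is a Gateway entry-type clone built in the pDONR221 donor vector backbone (Invitrogen; about 2.5 kb without insert) and carrying the coding sequence of the Drosophila melanogaster gene Trf (CG7562, TBP-related factor, also known as TRF1). The plasmid is maintained in E. coli as a high-copy construct under kanamycin selection. No feature table accompanies the record, so individual backbone elements such as the origin of replication are not itemised. The insert is flanked by M13 forward and reverse sequencing primer sites.

The 672 bp insert was introduced by Gateway recombination cloning. In a pDONR221-derived clone, this normally leaves the ORF flanked by attL recombination sites, so that it can be shuttled by an LR reaction into any compatible destination vector. As a donor/entry plasmid it is not an expression construct, and the record lists no promoter, tag or reporter; expression signals are supplied by whichever destination vector receives the ORF. The depositor notes that ORFs in this collection were cloned open-ended, without a stop codon, which allows in-frame C-terminal fusions after transfer and means that a downstream stop codon must come from the destination vector.

The clone belongs to a collection of Drosophila ORFs associated with work on automated protein–DNA interaction screening of fly regulatory elements. It therefore serves mainly as a transferable source of the Trf coding sequence for such screens or for other expression formats.
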