Addgene plasmid #34487: KHBD00372
Depositing lab: Bart Deplancke. Depositing organization: Swiss Federal Institute of Technology (EPFL). Publication: Automated protein-DNA interaction screening of Drosophila regulatory elements. Korneel Hens, Jean-Daniel Feuz, Alina Isakova, Antonina Lagovitina, Andreas Massouras, Julien Bryois, Patrick Callaerts, Susan E. Celniker, Bart Deplancke. Nat Methods. 2011 Oct 30;8(12):1065-70. 10.1038/nmeth.1763 PubMed 22037703.
Backbone
  Vector backbone: pDONR221
  Backbone manufacturer: Invitrogen
  Backbone size w/o insert (bp): 2536
  Vector type: Gateway Donor Vector
Growth in bacteria
  Bacterial resistance: Kanamycin, 50 μg/mL
  Growth temperature: 37°C
  Growth strain: DH5alpha
  Copy number: High Copy
Gene/Insert
  Gene/Insert name: CG7562 (alt names: FBgn0010287; Trf; TBP-related factor)
  Species: D. melanogaster (fly)
  Insert size (bp): 672
  Entrez Gene: Trf (a.k.a. Dmel_CG7562, CG7562, Dmel\CG7562, TRF, TRF1, Trf1, X70838, dTRF-1, dTRF1, trf)
  Cloning method: Gateway Cloning
  Sequencing primers: 5′ M13F; 3′ M13R
Terms and licenses: Academic/Nonprofit Terms; Industry Terms: Not Available to Industry
Depositor comments: Please note that the ORFs in this collection were cloned open-ended (without a stop codon).
How to cite: KHBD00372 was a gift from Bart Deplancke (Addgene plasmid # 34487 ; http://n2t.net/addgene:34487 ; RRID:Addgene_34487)
